>Addgene plasmid #67463 | pDEST47-ARL5B | addgene partial sequence | sequence record 118186 | GFPfusionREV 5'-CTCCACTGACAGAAAATTTG-3'
AATTGGGACAACTCCAGTGAAAAGTTCTTCTCCTTTGCTAGCCATTCTAGATCGAACCACTTTGTACAAG
AAAGCTGGGTCCTATTATCTCACACCAATCCGGGAGGTCATCCACTCTAGACCTTGGCATAACCCTTCTC
CTGTGAGAGCACAGCAGGATTGAATGTGCCATGGATGATCCTTAATTGAACTAAGGGTGAGGTATTTCGA
GATTTCAGCTGCTGTCATACACCCTTTCATATCCTGTTTATTTGCAAAGATAAGGACTGCAGCCTTCCGT
AAATCCTCATGAGCCAACATTCTGTATAATTCTTCTTTTGTAATAGCTAGTCGTTCCCTGTCAATGCTAT
CAACAACAAGAATGATGAACTCTGTATTTGAGTAATATGTGTTCCAGGATGATCGCAGAGACTCCTGACC
ACCAATATCCCACATAAGAAAATGAGTGTTCTTCACAACTATTTCTTCAACATTGCTTCCTATGGTTGGA
GAAGTATGAACCACTTCATTCATTAAGAATTGGTAAAGAATGGTGGTTTTCCCTGCATTATCCAGTCCCA
CTATAATTACTTTGTGTTCTTGGTTACAGAAGAGGCTCCACAGTTTGGCGAAGATCAGCCCCATGGTTCT
ATCTCCTTCTAAGCCTGCTTTTTTGTACAAACTTGTTTGATCAAGCTTAACTAGCCAGCTTGGGTCTCCC
TATAGTGAGTCGTATTAATTTCGATAAGCCAGTAAGCAGTGGGTTCTCTAGTTAGCCAGAGAGCTCTGCT
TATATAGACCTCCCACCGTACACGCCTACCGCCCATTTGCGTCAATGGGGCGGAGTTGTTACGACATTTT
GGAAAGTCCCGTTGA
