[The description below was written by a language model from this plasmid's Addgene catalogue record.]
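Description:
pDEST47-ARL5B is a mammalian expression plasmid built on the commercial Gateway destination vector pcDNA-DEST47. It carries the human ARL5B open reading frame (also known as ARL8), which encodes a member of the ARF-like branch of the ARF family of small regulatory GTPases. The insert was introduced by Gateway recombination and sits downstream of the CMV promoter, a strong constitutive promoter that drives high-level transcription in most cultured mammalian cell lines. The plasmid is propagated in E. coli as a high-copy construct under ampicillin selection. It also carries a neomycin resistance marker, so transfected mammalian cells can be selected with G418, for example to derive stable lines.

The pcDNA-DEST47 backbone is designed to fuse a GFP coding sequence to the C-terminus of whatever gene is recombined into it, which is why a GFP reverse primer is listed for sequencing the 3′ end of the insert. In this construct, however, ARL5B retains its native stop codon, so translation ends there. The protein is therefore made in untagged, native form rather than as a GFP fusion. This matters for small GTPases, whose localisation and interactions can be disturbed by bulky tags.

The plasmid belongs to a collection of reagents for expressing or knocking down human ARF, ARL and SAR GTPases. It is suited to transient or stable overexpression of unmodified ARL5B in mammalian cells. No feature table was supplied, so details such as the origin of replication, polyadenylation signals and recombination site remnants are not stated in the record.
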