Addgene plasmid #67463: pDEST47-ARL5B
Purpose: Mammalian expression of hArl5b with stop codon (native expression)
Depositing lab: Richard Kahn. Depositing organization: Emory University. Publication: Tool box: Plasmids for the expression or knockdown of human ARF Family GTPases (ARF/ARL/SAR) and their co-expression in bacteria with N-myristoyltransferases. Kerr SC, Kahn RA. Cell Logist. 2015 Sep 21;5(3):e1090523. doi: 10.1080/21592799.2015.1090523. eCollection 2015 Jul-Sep. PubMed 27057421.
Backbone
  Vector backbone: pcDNA-DEST47
  Backbone manufacturer: Life Technologies
  Vector type: Mammalian Expression
  Selectable markers: Neomycin (select with G418)
Growth in bacteria
  Bacterial resistance: Ampicillin, 100 μg/mL
  Growth temperature: 37°C
  Growth strain: DH5alpha
  Copy number: High Copy
Gene/Insert
  Gene/Insert name: ARL5B (alt name: pRK11s-D47)
  Species: H. sapiens (human)
  Entrez Gene: ARL5B (a.k.a. ARL8)
  Promoter: CMV
  Cloning method: Gateway Cloning
  Sequencing primers: 5′ CMV-F; 3′ GFP-R
Terms and licenses: Academic/Nonprofit Terms; Industry Terms: Not Available to Industry
Depositor comments: Note that the insert contains its native stop codon and does not produce a fusion protein with GFP.
How to cite: pDEST47-ARL5B was a gift from Richard Kahn (Addgene plasmid # 67463 ; http://n2t.net/addgene:67463 ; RRID:Addgene_67463)
